Addgene plasmid #158182: p663-UBC-miniTurbo-V5-DSTYK _IDG-K
Purpose: Gateway destination clone of DSTYK (human) tagged with N-terminal miniTurbo-V5 for generating protein-proximity networks using proximity-dependent biotinylation proteomics
Depositing lab: Ben Major. Depositing organization: Washington University in Saint Louis.
Backbone
  Vector backbone: pDest663
  Backbone manufacturer: PEL
  Backbone size w/o insert (bp): 9019
  Vector type: Mammalian Expression, Lentiviral ; Gateway Destination
  Selectable markers: Puromycin
Growth in bacteria
  Bacterial resistance: Ampicillin, 100 μg/mL
  Growth temperature: 30°C
  Growth strain: NEB Stable
  Copy number: Low Copy
Gene/Insert
  Gene/Insert name: miniTurbo-V5-DSTYK (alt name: DSTYK)
  Species: H. sapiens (human)
  Entrez Gene: DSTYK (a.k.a. RIP5, RIPK5, DustyPK, HDCMD38P, KIAA0472)
  Promoter: Ubiquitin
  Tag / fusion protein: miniTurbo-V5 (N terminal on insert)
  Cloning method: Gateway Cloning
  Sequencing primers: 5′ GCCCGAAGGAATAGAAGAAGAA; 3′ CATAGCGTAAAAGGAGCAACA
Terms and licenses: Academic/Nonprofit Terms; Industry Terms: Not Available to Industry
Depositor comments: These plasmids were generated as part of the Illuminating the Druggable Genome (IDG) program sponsored by the NIH Common Fund. The goal of this program is to identify, gather, and distribute information and resources for proteins that currently are not well-studied yet belong to commonly drug-targeted protein families: protein kinases, non-olfactory G-protein coupled receptors (GPCRs), and ion channels. The IDG program is designed to develop fundamental research tools for understudied proteins, elucidate their function, and disseminate the IDG-related resources and data to the greater scientific community. These lentiviral gateway destination plasmids were generated, as part of the Kinase-Data and Resource Generating Center (DRGC), using the single fragment or multisite gateway cloning technology. They were used for generating proteomics-based protein-interaction and protein-proximity networks that can be accessed through the kinase-DRGC website https://darkkinome.org/. Each plasmid has either an N- or C-terminal fusion protein (Flag/ V5/V5-miniTurbo/V5-TurboID/miniTurbo-V5/TurboID-V5) tagged understudied kinase driven under either a CMV or Ubiquitin (UBC) promoter. All inserts in the pENTR plasmids used to generate the deposited destination plasmids were end-sequenced and insert size validated prior to multi-site gateway cloning. The combined insert size of the single fragment or three fragment destination plasmids were confirmed by restriction digestion (BsrGI, and EcoRV for pDest667; BsrGI, EcoRV, and BstZ17I for pDest663; and BsrGI for pHAGE) and all plasmids were partially sequenced to ensure in-frame ORFs and fusion tags.
How to cite: p663-UBC-miniTurbo-V5-DSTYK _IDG-K was a gift from Ben Major (Addgene plasmid # 158182 ; http://n2t.net/addgene:158182 ; RRID:Addgene_158182)
