[The description below was written by a language model from this plasmid's Addgene catalogue record and pLannotate feature annotations shown in this document.]
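Description:
p663-UBC-miniTurbo-V5-DSTYK _IDG-K is a lentiviral mammalian expression clone built on the pDest663 Gateway destination backbone, carrying human DSTYK (also called RIPK5 or RIP5) fused at its N terminus to miniTurbo-V5. It is maintained in E. coli through a ColE1/pUC-type origin with ampicillin resistance, although the catalogue lists it as low copy. An f1 origin and remnants of a lac/T3/T7 cloning region are also present. The viral portion has a third-generation layout: an RSV promoter drives a truncated HIV-1 5' LTR, followed by the Ψ packaging signal, a gag fragment, the RRE for Rev-dependent export, and the cPPT/CTS. A self-inactivating ΔU3 3' LTR and an SV40 polyadenylation signal close the transfer cassette.

The payload was assembled by multisite Gateway recombination, which left attB4, attB5, attB1 and attB2 scars between the modules. The human ubiquitin C promoter drives miniTurbo, a truncated, engineered E. coli biotin ligase that biotinylates nearby proteins, joined across the attB1 site to the DSTYK coding sequence. The V5 epitope named in the record is not annotated separately but would lie in the short gap between miniTurbo and attB1. A WPRE follows to enhance transcript expression, and a mouse PGK promoter drives puromycin N-acetyltransferase for selection of transduced cells. The depositor and sequencing-derived records (about 12.25 kb) differ by a few bases and in the start coordinate, but show the same architecture.

The plasmid was made within the Illuminating the Druggable Genome program for understudied kinases. It is intended for mapping protein-proximity networks around DSTYK by proximity-dependent biotinylation proteomics.
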