Features (pLannotate 1.2.2; 32 found; start..end, strand, type, name):
     27..131     +  promoter       AmpR promoter: bla
    132..992     +  CDS            AmpR: β-lactamase; bla; confers resistance to ampicillin, carbenicillin, and related antibiotics
   1163..1751    +  rep_origin     ori: high-copy-number ColE1/pMB1/pBR322/pUC origin of replication
   1934..2026    +  CDS            lacI (fragment): lac repressor; lacI; The lac repressor binds to the lac operator to inhibit transcription in E. coli. This inhibition can be relieved by adding lactose or isopropyl-β-D-thiogalactopyranoside (IPTG).
   2039..2060    +  protein_bind   CAP binding site: CAP binding activates transcription in the presence of cAMP. E. coli catabolite activator protein
   2075..2105    +  promoter       lac promoter: promoter for the E. coli lac operon
   2109..2131    +  protein_bind   lac operator (fragment): The lac repressor binds to the lac operator to inhibit transcription in E. coli. This inhibition can be relieved by adding lactose or isopropyl-β-D-thiogalactopyranoside (IPTG). lac repressor encoded by lacI
   2174..2192    +  promoter       T3 promoter: promoter for bacteriophage T3 RNA polymerase
   2220..2441    +  promoter       RSV promoter: Rous sarcoma virus enhancer/promoter
   2448..2628    +  LTR            5' LTR (truncated): truncated 5' long terminal repeat (LTR) from HIV-1
   2672..2797    +  misc_feature   HIV-1 Ψ: packaging signal of human immunodeficiency virus type 1
   2781..3144    +  CDS            HIV-1 gag (fragment): gag protein from human immunodeficiency virus 1; gag
   3239..3575    +  ncRNA          RRE: Accession: RF00036 - HIV Rev response element
   3611..4000    +  CDS            env (fragment): ENV_HV1H2 - Experimental evidence at protein level: Swiss-Prot protein existence level 1. [Transmembrane protein gp41]: Acts as a class I viral fusion protein. Under the current model, the protein has at least 3 conformational states: pre-fusion native state, pre-hairpin intermediate state, and post-fusion hairpin state. During fusion of viral and target intracellular membranes, the coiled coil regions (heptad repeats) assume a trimer-of-hairpins structure, positioning the fusion peptide in close proximity to the C-terminal region of the ectodomain. The formation of this structure appears to d
   4018..4134    +  misc_feature   cPPT/CTS: central polypurine tract and central termination sequence of HIV-1
   4168..4188    +  protein_bind   attB4: mutant version of attB; core recombination site for the Gateway® BP reaction BP Clonase™
   4188..5399    +  promoter       UbC promoter: human ubiquitin C promoter
   5403..5421    -  protein_bind   attB5 (fragment): mutant version of attB; core recombination site for the Gateway® BP reaction BP Clonase™
   5436..6206    +  CDS            miniTurbo: N-terminally truncated mutant of the E. coli biotin ligase BioID engineered for improved catalytic efficiency (Branon et al., 2018)
   6255..6279    +  protein_bind   attB1: mutant version of attB; recombination site for the Gateway® BP reaction BP Clonase™
   6285..9071    +  CDS            DSTYK: DUSTY_HUMAN - Also known as KIAA0472, RIP5, RIPK5, SGK496. Experimental evidence at protein level: Swiss-Prot protein existence level 1. Acts as a positive regulator of ERK phosphorylation downstream of fibroblast growth factor-receptor activation (PubMed:23862974, PubMed:28157540). Involved in the regulation of both caspase-dependent apoptosis and caspase-independent cell death (PubMed:15178406). In the skin, it plays a predominant role in suppressing caspase-dependent apoptosis in response to UV stress in a range of dermal cell types (PubMed:28157540). From Homo sapiens (Human).
   9076..9100    -  protein_bind   attB2: mutant version of attB; recombination site for the Gateway® BP reaction BP Clonase™
   9130..9718    +  misc_feature   WPRE: woodchuck hepatitis virus posttranscriptional regulatory element
   9732..10231   +  promoter       PGK promoter: mouse phosphoglycerate kinase 1 promoter
  10252..10851   +  CDS            PuroR: puromycin N-acetyltransferase; pac from Streptomyces alboniger; confers resistance to puromycin
  10919..10987   +  CDS            nef (fragment): NEF_HV1Z2 - Experimental evidence at protein level: Swiss-Prot protein existence level 1. Extracellular Nef protein targets CD4(+) T-lymphocytes for apoptosis by interacting with CXCR4 surface receptors. From Human immunodeficiency virus type 1 group M subtype D (isolate Z2/CDC-Z34) (HIV-1).
  10989..11222   +  LTR            3' LTR (ΔU3): self-inactivating 3' long terminal repeat (LTR) from HIV-1
  11294..11415   +  polyA_signal   SV40 poly(A) signal: SV40 polyadenylation signal
  11434..11569   +  rep_origin     SV40 ori: SV40 origin of replication
  11602..11620   -  promoter       T7 promoter: promoter for bacteriophage T7 RNA polymerase
  11628..11783   +  CDS            lacZα (fragment): LacZα fragment of β-galactosidase; lacZ fragment
  11791..12246   +  rep_origin     f1 ori (sequence partly withheld): f1 bacteriophage origin of replication; arrow indicates direction of (+) strand synthesis
>Addgene plasmid #158182 | p663-UBC-miniTurbo-V5-DSTYK _IDG-K | depositor full sequence | sequence record 305580 | p663-UBC-miniTurbo-V5-DSTYK _IDG-K sequence 12248 bps
CAGGTGGCACTTTTCGGGGAAATGTGCGCGGAACCCCTATTTGTTTATTTTTCTAAATACATTCAAATAT
GTATCCGCTCATGAGACAATAACCCTGATAAATGCTTCAATAATATTGAAAAAGGAAGAGTATGAGTATT
CAACATTTCCGTGTCGCCCTTATTCCCTTTTTTGCGGCATTTTGCCTTCCTGTTTTTGCTCACCCAGAAA
CGCTGGTGAAAGTAAAAGATGCTGAAGATCAGTTGGGTGCACGAGTGGGTTACATCGAACTGGATCTCAA
CAGCGGTAAGATCCTTGAGAGTTTTCGCCCCGAAGAACGTTTTCCAATGATGAGCACTTTTAAAGTTCTG
CTATGTGGCGCGGTATTATCCCGTATTGACGCCGGGCAAGAGCAACTCGGTCGCCGCATACACTATTCTC
AGAATGACTTGGTTGAGTACTCACCAGTCACAGAAAAGCATCTTACGGATGGCATGACAGTAAGAGAATT
ATGCAGTGCTGCCATAACCATGAGTGATAACACTGCGGCCAACTTACTTCTGACAACGATCGGAGGACCG
AAGGAGCTAACCGCTTTTTTGCACAACATGGGGGATCATGTAACTCGCCTTGATCGTTGGGAACCGGAGC
TGAATGAAGCCATACCAAACGACGAGCGTGACACCACGATGCCTGTAGCAATGGCAACAACGTTGCGCAA
ACTATTAACTGGCGAACTACTTACTCTAGCTTCCCGGCAACAATTAATAGACTGGATGGAGGCGGATAAA
GTTGCAGGACCACTTCTGCGCTCGGCCCTTCCGGCTGGCTGGTTTATTGCTGATAAATCTGGAGCCGGTG
AGCGTGGGTCTCGCGGTATCATTGCAGCACTGGGGCCAGATGGTAAGCCCTCCCGTATCGTAGTTATCTA
CACGACGGGGAGTCAGGCAACTATGGATGAACGAAATAGACAGATCGCTGAGATAGGTGCCTCACTGATT
AAGCATTGGTAACTGTCAGACCAAGTTTACTCATATATACTTTAGATTGATTTAAAACTTCATTTTTAAT
TTAAAAGGATCTAGGTGAAGATCCTTTTTGATAATCTCATGACCAAAATCCCTTAACGTGAGTTTTCGTT
CCACTGAGCGTCAGACCCCGTAGAAAAGATCAAAGGATCTTCTTGAGATCCTTTTTTTCTGCGCGTAATC
TGCTGCTTGCAAACAAAAAAACCACCGCTACCAGCGGTGGTTTGTTTGCCGGATCAAGAGCTACCAACTC
TTTTTCCGAAGGTAACTGGCTTCAGCAGAGCGCAGATACCAAATACTGTCCTTCTAGTGTAGCCGTAGTT
AGGCCACCACTTCAAGAACTCTGTAGCACCGCCTACATACCTCGCTCTGCTAATCCTGTTACCAGTGGCT
GCTGCCAGTGGCGATAAGTCGTGTCTTACCGGGTTGGACTCAAGACGATAGTTACCGGATAAGGCGCAGC
GGTCGGGCTGAACGGGGGGTTCGTGCACACAGCCCAGCTTGGAGCGAACGACCTACACCGAACTGAGATA
CCTACAGCGTGAGCTATGAGAAAGCGCCACGCTTCCCGAAGGGAGAAAGGCGGACAGGTATCCGGTAAGC
GGCAGGGTCGGAACAGGAGAGCGCACGAGGGAGCTTCCAGGGGGAAACGCCTGGTATCTTTATAGTCCTG
TCGGGTTTCGCCACCTCTGACTTGAGCGTCGATTTTTGTGATGCTCGTCAGGGGGGCGGAGCCTATGGAA
AAACGCCAGCAACGCGGCCTTTTTACGGTTCCTGGCCTTTTGCTGGCCTTTTGCTCACATGTTCTTTCCT
GCGTTATCCCCTGATTCTGTGGATAACCGTATTACCGCCTTTGAGTGAGCTGATACCGCTCGCCGCAGCC
GAACGACCGAGCGCAGCGAGTCAGTGAGCGAGGAAGCGGAAGAGCGCCCAATACGCAAACCGCCTCTCCC
CGCGCGTTGGCCGATTCATTAATGCAGCTGGCACGACAGGTTTCCCGACTGGAAAGCGGGCAGTGAGCGC
AACGCAATTAATGTGAGTTAGCTCACTCATTAGGCACCCCAGGCTTTACACTTTATGCTTCCGGCTCGTA
TGTTGTGTGGAATTGTGAGCGGATAACAATTTCACACAGGAAACAGCTATGACCATGATTACGCCAAGCG
CGCAATTAACCCTCACTAAAGGGAACAAAAGCTGGAGCTGCAAGCTTAATGTAGTCTTATGCAATACTCT
TGTAGTCTTGCAACATGGTAACGATGAGTTAGCAACATGCCTTACAAGGAGAGAAAAAGCACCGTGCATG
CCGATTGGTGGAAGTAAGGTGGTACGATCGTGCCTTATTAGGAAGGCAACAGACGGGTCTGACATGGATT
GGACGAACCACTGAATTGCCGCATTGCAGAGATATTGTATTTAAGTGCCTAGCTCGATACAATAAACGGG
TCTCTCTGGTTAGACCAGATCTGAGCCTGGGAGCTCTCTGGCTAACTAGGGAACCCACTGCTTAAGCCTC
AATAAAGCTTGCCTTGAGTGCTTCAAGTAGTGTGTGCCCGTCTGTTGTGTGACTCTGGTAACTAGAGATC
CCTCAGACCCTTTTAGTCAGTGTGGAAAATCTCTAGCAGTGGCGCCCGAACAGGGACCTGAAAGCGAAAG
GGAAACCAGAGCTCTCTCGACGCAGGACTCGGCTTGCTGAAGCGCGCACGGCAAGAGGCGAGGGGCGGCG
ACTGGTGAGTACGCCAAAAATTTTGACTAGCGGAGGCTAGAAGGAGAGAGATGGGTGCGAGAGCGTCAGT
ATTAAGCGGGGGAGAATTAGATCGCGATGGGAAAAAATTCGGTTAAGGCCAGGGGGAAAGAAAAAATATA
AATTAAAACATATAGTATGGGCAAGCAGGGAGCTAGAACGATTCGCAGTTAATCCTGGCCTGTTAGAAAC
ATCAGAAGGCTGTAGACAAATACTGGGACAGCTACAACCATCCCTTCAGACAGGATCAGAAGAACTTAGA
TCATTATATAATACAGTAGCAACCCTCTATTGTGTGCATCAAAGGATAGAGATAAAAGACACCAAGGAAG
CTTTAGACAAGATAGAGGAAGAGCAAAACAAAAGTAAGACCACCGCACAGCAAGCGGCCGCTGATCTTCA
GACCTGGAGGAGGAGATATGAGGGACAATTGGAGAAGTGAATTATATAAATATAAAGTAGTAAAAATTGA
ACCATTAGGAGTAGCACCCACCAAGGCAAAGAGAAGAGTGGTGCAGAGAGAAAAAAGAGCAGTGGGAATA
GGAGCTTTGTTCCTTGGGTTCTTGGGAGCAGCAGGAAGCACTATGGGCGCAGCCTCAATGACGCTGACGG
TACAGGCCAGACAATTATTGTCTGGTATAGTGCAGCAGCAGAACAATTTGCTGAGGGCTATTGAGGCGCA
ACAGCATCTGTTGCAACTCACAGTCTGGGGCATCAAGCAGCTCCAGGCAAGAATCCTGGCTGTGGAAAGA
TACCTAAAGGATCAACAGCTCCTGGGGATTTGGGGTTGCTCTGGAAAACTCATTTGCACCACTGCTGTGC
CTTGGAATGCTAGTTGGAGTAATAAATCTCTGGAACAGATTGGAATCACACGACCTGGATGGAGTGGGAC
AGAGAAATTAACAATTACACAAGCTTAATACACTCCTTAATTGAAGAATCGCAAAACCAGCAAGAAAAGA
ATGAACAAGAATTATTGGAATTAGATAAATGGGCAAGTTTGTGGAATTGGTTTAACATAACAAATTGGCT
GTGGTATATAAAATTATTCATAATGATAGTAGGAGGCTTGGTAGGTTTAAGAATAGTTTTTGCTGTACTT
TCTATAGTGAATAGAGTTAGGCAGGGATATTCACCATTATCGTTTCAGACCCACCTCCCAACCCCGAGGG
GACCCGACAGGCCCGAAGGAATAGAAGAAGAAGGTGGAGAGAGAGACAGAGACAGATCCATTCGATTAGT
GAACGGATCTCGACGGTATCGGTTAACTTTTAAAAGAAAAGGGGGGATTGGGGGGTACAGTGCAGGGGAA
AGAATAGTAGACATAATAGCAACAGACATACAAACTAAAGAATTACAAAAACAAATTACAAAATTCAAAA
TTTTATCGTCCAGTGTGGTGGAATTCTGCAGATATCACAACTTTGTATAGAAAAGTTGGCCTCCGCGCCG
GGTTTTGGCGCCTCCCGCGGGCGCCCCCCTCCTCACGGCGAGCGCTGCCACGTCAGACGAAGGGCGCAGC
GAGCGTCCTGATCCTTCCGCCCGGACGCTCAGGACAGCGGCCCGCTGCTCATAAGACTCGGCCTTAGAAC
CCCAGTATCAGCAGAAGGACATTTTAGGACGGGACTTGGGTGACTCTAGGGCACTGGTTTTCTTTCCAGA
GAGCGGAACAGGCGAGGAAAAGTAGTCCCTTCTCGGCGATTCTGCGGAGGGATCTCCGTGGGGCGGTGAA
CGCCGATGATTATATAAGGACGCGCCGGGTGTGGCACAGCTAGTTCCGTCGCAGCCGGGATTTGGGTCGC
GGTTCTTGTTTGTGGATCGCTGTGATCGTCACTTGGTGAGTAGCGGGCTGCTGGGCTGGCCGGGGCTTTC
GTGGCCGCCGGGCCGCTCGGTGGGACGGAAGCGTGTGGAGAGACCGCCAAGGGCTGTAGTCTGGGTCCGC
GAGCAAGGTTGCCCTGAACTGGGGGTTGGGGGGAGCGCAGCAAAATGGCGGCTGTTCCCGAGTCTTGAAT
GGAAGACGCTTGTGAGGCGGGCTGTGAGGTCGTTGAAACAAGGTGGGGGGCATGGTGGGCGGCAAGAACC
CAAGGTCTTGAGGCCTTCGCTAATGCGGGAAAGCTCTTATTCGGGTGAGATGGGCTGGGGCACCATCTGG
GGACCCTGACGTGAAGTTTGTCACTGACTGGAGAACTCGGTTTGTCGTCTGTTGCGGGGGCGGCAGTTAT
GGCGGTGCCGTTGGGCAGTGCACCCGTACCTTTGGGAGCGCGCGCCCTCGTCGTGTCGTGACGTCACCCG
TTCTGTTGGCTTATAATGCAGGGTGGGGCCACCTGCCGGTAGGTGTGCGGTAGGCTTTTCTCCGTCGCAG
GACGCAGGGTTCGGGCCTAGGGTAGGCTCTCCTGAATCGACAGGCGCCGGACCTCTGGTGAGGGGAGGGA
TAAGTGAGGCGTCAGTTTCTTTGGTCGGTTTTATGTACCTATCTTCTTAAGTAGCTGAAGCTCCGGTTTT
GAACTATGCGCTCGGGGTTGGCGAGTGTGTTTTGTGAAGTTTTTTAGGCACCTTTTGAAATGTAATCATT
TGGGTCAATATGTAATTTTCAGTGTTAGACTAGTAAATTGTCCGCTAAATTCTGGCCGTTTTTGGCTTTT
TTGTTAGACGGCCAACTTTTGTATACAAAGTGGGCCACCATGGGAATCCCGCTGCTGAACGCTAAACAGA
TTCTGGGACAGCTGGACGGCGGGAGCGTGGCAGTCCTGCCTGTGGTCGACTCCACCAATCAGTACCTGCT
GGATCGAATCGGCGAGCTGAAGAGTGGGGATGCTTGCATTGCAGAATATCAGCAGGCAGGGAGAGGAAGC
AGAGGGAGGAAATGGTTCTCTCCTTTTGGAGCTAACCTGTACCTGAGTATGTTTTGGCGCCTGAAGCGGG
GACCAGCAGCAATCGGCCTGGGCCCGGTCATCGGAATTGTCATGGCAGAAGCGCTGCGAAAGCTGGGAGC
AGACAAGGTGCGAGTCAAATGGCCCAATGACCTGTATCTGCAGGATAGAAAGCTGGCAGGCATCCTGGTG
GAGCTGGCCGGAATAACAGGCGATGCTGCACAGATCGTCATTGGCGCCGGGATTAACGTGGCTATGAGGC
GCGTGGAGGAAAGCGTGGTCAATCAGGGCTGGATCACACTGCAGGAAGCAGGGATTAACCTGGACAGGAA
TACTCTGGCCGCTATGCTGATCCGAGAGCTGCGGGCAGCCCTGGAACTGTTCGAGCAGGAAGGCCTGGCT
CCATATCTGTCACGGTGGGAGAAGCTGGATAACTTCATCAATAGACCCGTGAAGCTGATCATTGGGGACA
AAGAGATTTTCGGGATTAGCCGGGGGATTGATAAACAGGGAGCCCTGCTGCTGGAACAGGACGGAGTTAT
CAAACCCTGGATGGGCGGAGAAATCAGTCTGCGGTCTGCCGAAAAGGCTAGCGGCAAGCCCATCCCCAAC
CCCCTGCTGGGCCTGGACAGCACCACAAGTTTGTACAAAAAAGCAGGCTCCACCATGGAGGGCGACGGGG
TGCCATGGGGCAGCGAGCCCGTCTCGGGTCCCGGCCCCGGCGGCGGCGGAATGATCCGCGAGCTGTGCCG
GGGCTTCGGCCGCTACCGCCGCTACCTGGGACGGCTGCGACAGAACCTGCGCGAGACCCAGAAGTTCTTC
CGCGACATCAAGTGCTCCCACAACCACACTTGTCTCTCCTCCCTCACGGGCGGCGGCGGGGCCGAGCGCG
GCCCTGCAGGCGATGTCGCCGAAACCGGGCTGCAGGCGGGCCAACTGAGCTGCATTTCCTTCCCACCTAA
GGAAGAGAAGTACCTCCAGCAGATTGTGGACTGCCTCCCTTGCATACTGATCCTCGGCCAGGATTGTAAC
GTCAAGTGCCAGCTGTTGAATCTGCTGTTGGGGGTGCAGGTGCTTCCCACCACCAAGCTGGGCAGTGAGG
AGAGCTGTAAGCTTCGGCGCCTCCGCTTCACCTATGGGACTCAGACTCGGGTCAGCCTGGCGCTCCCTGG
ACAGTATGAACTAGTGCACACGCTGGTTGCTCATCAGGGCAACTGGGAGACCATCCCTGAGGAGGATCTG
GAGGTCCAAGAGAACAATGAGGATGCTGTTCATGTTTTAGCGGAACTGGAGGTAACGATGCACCATGCTC
TCTTACAGGAAGTGGACGTTGTGGTAGCACCATGCCAAGGCCTCCGGCCCACAGTGGATGTTCTGGGTGA
CTTGGTGAATGATTTCTTGCCTGTGATAACCTATGCACTCCACAAAGATGAACTCTCTGAGAGGGATGAG
CAAGAGCTTCAGGAAATCCGAAAGTATTTCTCCTTTCCTGTATTCTTTTTCAAAGTGCCGAAACTGGGCT
CGGAGATAATAGACTCCTCAACCAGGAGAATGGAGAGCGAAAGATCACCGCTTTATCGCCAGCTAATTGA
CCTGGGCTATCTGAGCAGCAGTCACTGGAACTGTGGGGCTCCTGGCCAGGATACTAAAGCTCAGAGCATG
TTGGTGGAACAGAGTGAAAAGCTGAGACACTTGAGCACATTTTCTCACCAGGTGTTACAGACTCGCCTGG
TGGATGCAGCCAAGGCCCTGAACCTGGTGCACTGCCACTGCCTTGACATCTTTATTAACCAGGCATTTGA
CATGCAGCGGGACCTGCAGATCACTCCCAAACGTCTGGAATATACTCGAAAAAAGGAGAATGAGTTGTAT
GAATCATTGATGAATATTGCCAACCGAAAGCAGGAGGAAATGAAGGATATGATTGTTGAGACACTTAATA
CCATGAAGGAGGAACTTCTGGATGATGCTACTAACATGGAGTTTAAAGACGTCATTGTCCCTGAGAATGG
AGAACCAGTAGGCACCAGAGAGATCAAATGCTGCATCCGACAGATCCAGGAACTCATCATCTCCCGACTT
AATCAGGCAGTGGCTAATAAGCTGATCAGCTCAGTGGATTACCTGAGGGAAAGCTTCGTCGGAACCCTGG
AACGATGTCTGCAGAGCCTGGAGAAGTCTCAGGATGTCTCAGTTCACATCACCAGTAATTATCTCAAACA
GATCTTAAATGCTGCCTATCATGTTGAAGTCACGTTTCACTCAGGGTCGTCAGTTACAAGGATGCTATGG
GAGCAAATCAAACAGATCATCCAGCGCATCACATGGGTGAGCCCACCTGCCATCACTCTGGAATGGAAGA
GGAAGGTGGCCCAGGAAGCCATTGAGAGCCTCAGCGCCTCCAAATTGGCTAAGAGCATTTGCAGCCAATT
CCGGACTCGGCTCAATAGTTCCCACGAGGCTTTTGCAGCCTCCTTGCGGCAGCTGGAAGCTGGCCACTCA
GGCCGGTTAGAGAAAACGGAAGATCTATGGCTGAGGGTTCGGAAAGATCATGCTCCCCGCCTGGCCCGCC
TTTCTCTGGAAAGCTGTTCTTTACAGGATGTCTTGCTTCATCGTAAACCTAAACTGGGACAGGAACTGGG
CCGGGGCCAGTATGGTGTGGTATACCTGTGTGACAACTGGGGAGGACACTTCCCTTGTGCCCTCAAATCA
GTTGTCCCTCCAGATGAGAAGCACTGGAATGATCTGGCTTTGGAATTTCACTATATGAGGTCTCTGCCGA
AGCATGAGCGATTGGTGGATCTCCATGGTTCAGTCATTGACTACAACTATGGTGGTGGCTCCAGCATTGC
TGTGCTCCTCATTATGGAGCGGCTACACCGGGATCTCTACACAGGGCTGAAGGCTGGGCTGACCCTGGAG
ACACGTTTGCAGATAGCACTAGATGTGGTGGAGGGAATCCGCTTCCTGCACAGCCAGGGACTTGTCCATC
GTGATATCAAACTGAAAAATGTGCTGCTGGATAAGCAGAACCGTGCCAAGATCACTGACTTAGGATTCTG
CAAGCCAGAGGCCATGATGTCAGGCAGCATTGTGGGGACACCAATCCATATGGCCCCTGAACTTTTCACA
GGGAAGTACGATAATTCCGTGGATGTCTACGCTTTTGGAATTCTTTTCTGGTATATCTGCTCAGGCTCTG
TCAAGCTCCCTGAGGCATTTGAGAGGTGTGCTAGCAAAGACCATCTCTGGAACAATGTGCGGAGGGGGGC
TCGCCCAGAACGTCTTCCTGTGTTTGATGAGGAGTGCTGGCAGTTGATGGAAGCCTGTTGGGATGGCGAC
CCCTTGAAGAGGCCTCTCTTGGGCATTGTCCAGCCCATGCTCCAGGGCATCATGAATCGGCTCTGCAAGT
CCAATTCTGAGCAGCCAAACAGAGGACTAGATGATTCTACTTAGGACCCAGCTTTCTTGTACAAAGTGGT
GATATCCAGCACAGTGGCGGCCGCTCGACAATCAACCTCTGGATTACAAAATTTGTGAAAGATTGACTGG
TATTCTTAACTATGTTGCTCCTTTTACGCTATGTGGATACGCTGCTTTAATGCCTTTGTATCATGCTATT
GCTTCCCGTATGGCTTTCATTTTCTCCTCCTTGTATAAATCCTGGTTGCTGTCTCTTTATGAGGAGTTGT
GGCCCGTTGTCAGGCAACGTGGCGTGGTGTGCACTGTGTTTGCTGACGCAACCCCCACTGGTTGGGGCAT
TGCCACCACCTGTCAGCTCCTTTCCGGGACTTTCGCTTTCCCCCTCCCTATTGCCACGGCGGAACTCATC
GCCGCCTGCCTTGCCCGCTGCTGGACAGGGGCTCGGCTGTTGGGCACTGACAATTCCGTGGTGTTGTCGG
GGAAGCTGACGTCCTTTCCATGGCTGCTCGCCTGTGTTGCCACCTGGATTCTGCGCGGGACGTCCTTCTG
CTACGTCCCTTCGGCCCTCAATCCAGCGGACCTTCCTTCCCGCGGCCTGCTGCCGGCTCTGCGGCCTCTT
CCGCGTCTTCGCCTTCGCCCTCAGACGAGTCGGATCTCCCTTTGGGCCGCCTCCCCGCCTGGAATTCTAC
CGGGTAGGGGAGGCGCTTTTCCCAAGGCAGTCTGGAGCATGCGCTTTAGCAGCCCCGCTGGGCACTTGGC
GCTACACAAGTGGCCTCTGGCCTCGCACACATTCCACATCCACCGGTAGGCGCCAACCGGCTCCGTTCTT
TGGTGGCCCCTTCGCGCCACCTTCTACTCCTCCCCTAGTCAGGAAGTTCCCCCCCGCCCCGCAGCTCGCG
TCGTGCAGGACGTGACAAATGGAAGTAGCACGTCTCACTAGTCTCGTGCAGATGGACAGCACCGCTGAGC
AATGGAAGCGGGTAGGCCTTTGGGGCAGCGGCCAATAGCAGCTTTGCTCCTTCGCTTTCTGGGCTCAGAG
GCTGGGAAGGGGTGGGTCCGGGGGCGGGCTCAGGGGCGGGCTCAGGGGCGGGGCGGGCGCCCGAAGGTCC
TCCGGAGGCCCGGCATTCTGCACGCTTCAAAAGCGCACGTCTGCCGCGCTGTTCTCCTCTTCCTCATCTC
CGGGCCTTTCGACCTGCAGCCCAAGCTTACCATGACCGAGTACAAGCCCACGGTGCGCCTCGCCACCCGC
GACGACGTCCCCAGGGCCGTACGCACCCTCGCCGCCGCGTTCGCCGACTACCCCGCCACGCGCCACACCG
TCGATCCGGACCGCCACATCGAGCGGGTCACCGAGCTGCAAGAACTCTTCCTCACGCGCGTCGGGCTCGA
CATCGGCAAGGTGTGGGTCGCGGACGACGGCGCCGCGGTGGCGGTCTGGACCACGCCGGAGAGCGTCGAA
GCGGGGGCGGTGTTCGCCGAGATCGGCCCGCGCATGGCCGAGTTGAGCGGTTCCCGGCTGGCCGCGCAGC
AACAGATGGAAGGCCTCCTGGCGCCGCACCGGCCCAAGGAGCCCGCGTGGTTCCTGGCCACCGTCGGCGT
CTCGCCCGACCACCAGGGCAAGGGTCTGGGCAGCGCCGTCGTGCTCCCCGGAGTGGAGGCGGCCGAGCGC
GCCGGGGTGCCCGCCTTCCTGGAGACCTCCGCGCCCCGCAACCTCCCCTTCTACGAGCGGCTCGGCTTCA
CCGTCACCGCCGACGTCGAGGTGCCCGAAGGACCGCGCACCTGGTGCATGACCCGCAAGCCCGGTGCCTG
ACGCCCGCCCCACGACCCGCAGCGCCCGACCGAAAGGAGCGCACGACCCCATGCATCTCGAGGGCCCGGT
ACCTTTAAGACCAATGACTTACAAGGCAGCTGTAGATCTTAGCCACTTTTTAAAAGAAAAGGGGGGACTG
GAAGGGCTAGCTCACTCCCAACGAAGACAAGATCTGCTTTTTGCTTGTACTGGGTCTCTCTGGTTAGACC
AGATCTGAGCCTGGGAGCTCTCTGGCTGCCTAGGGAACCCACTGCTTAAGCCTCAATAAAGCTTGCCTTG
AGTGCTTCAAGTAGTGTGTGCCCGTCTGTTGTGTGACTCTGGTAACTAGAGATCCCTCAGACCCTTTTAG
TCAGTGTGGAAAATCTCTAGCAGTAGTAGTTCATGTCATCTTATTATTCAGTATTTATAACTTGCAAAGA
AATGAATATCAGAGAGTGAGAGGAACTTGTTTATTGCAGCTTATAATGGTTACAAATAAAGCAATAGCAT
CACAAATTTCACAAATAAAGCATTTTTTTCACTGCATTCTAGTTGTGGTTTGTCCAAACTCATCAATGTA
TCTTATCATGTCTGGCTCTAGCTATCCCGCCCCTAACTCCGCCCAGTTCCGCCCATTCTCCGCCCCATGG
CTGACTAATTTTTTTTATTTATGCAGAGGCCGAGGCCGCCTCGGCCTCTGAGCTATTCCAGAAGTAGTGA
GGAGGCTTTTTTGGAGGCCTAGGCTTTTGCGTCGAGACGTACCCAATTCGCCCTATAGTGAGTCGTATTA
CGCGCGCTCACTGGCCGTCGTTTTACAACGTCGTGACTGGGAAAACCCTGGCGTTACCCAACTTAATCGC
CTTGCAGCACATCCCCCTTTCGCCAGCTGGCGTAATAGCGAAGAGGCCCGCACCGATCGCCCTTCCCAAC
AGTTGCGCAGCCTGAATGGCGAATGGCGCG
[124 nt withheld, positions 11791-11914]
C
[91 nt withheld, positions 11916-12006]
A
[49 nt withheld, positions 12008-12056]
CCTTTGACGTTGGAGTCCACGTTCTTT
[37 nt withheld, positions 12084-12120]
ACCCTATCTCGGTCTATTCTTTTGATTTATAAGGGATTTTGCCGATTTCGGCCTATTGGTTAAAAAATGA
GCTGATTTAACAAAAATTTAACGCGAATTTTAACAAAATATTAACGTTTACAATTTCC
