Features (pLannotate 1.2.2; 32 found; start..end, strand, type, name):
    118..234     +  misc_feature   cPPT/CTS: central polypurine tract and central termination sequence of HIV-1
    268..288     +  protein_bind   attB4: mutant version of attB; core recombination site for the Gateway® BP reaction BP Clonase™
    288..1499    +  promoter       UbC promoter: human ubiquitin C promoter
   1503..1521    -  protein_bind   attB5 (fragment): mutant version of attB; core recombination site for the Gateway® BP reaction BP Clonase™
   1536..2306    +  CDS            miniTurbo: N-terminally truncated mutant of the E. coli biotin ligase BioID engineered for improved catalytic efficiency (Branon et al., 2018)
   2355..2379    +  protein_bind   attB1: mutant version of attB; recombination site for the Gateway® BP reaction BP Clonase™
   2385..5171    +  CDS            DSTYK: DUSTY_HUMAN - Also known as KIAA0472, RIP5, RIPK5, SGK496. Experimental evidence at protein level: Swiss-Prot protein existence level 1. Acts as a positive regulator of ERK phosphorylation downstream of fibroblast growth factor-receptor activation (PubMed:23862974, PubMed:28157540). Involved in the regulation of both caspase-dependent apoptosis and caspase-independent cell death (PubMed:15178406). In the skin, it plays a predominant role in suppressing caspase-dependent apoptosis in response to UV stress in a range of dermal cell types (PubMed:28157540). From Homo sapiens (Human).
   5176..5200    -  protein_bind   attB2: mutant version of attB; recombination site for the Gateway® BP reaction BP Clonase™
   5230..5818    +  misc_feature   WPRE: woodchuck hepatitis virus posttranscriptional regulatory element
   5832..6331    +  promoter       PGK promoter: mouse phosphoglycerate kinase 1 promoter
   6352..6951    +  CDS            PuroR: puromycin N-acetyltransferase; pac from Streptomyces alboniger; confers resistance to puromycin
   7019..7156    +  CDS            nef (fragment): NEF_HV1LA - Experimental evidence at protein level: Swiss-Prot protein existence level 1. Extracellular Nef protein targets CD4(+) T-lymphocytes for apoptosis by interacting with CXCR4 surface receptors. From Human immunodeficiency virus type 1 group M subtype B (isolate Lai) (HIV-1).
   7142..7322    +  LTR            5' LTR (truncated): truncated 5' long terminal repeat (LTR) from HIV-1
   7394..7515    +  polyA_signal   SV40 poly(A) signal: SV40 polyadenylation signal
   7555..7690    +  rep_origin     SV40 ori: SV40 origin of replication
   7711..7729    -  promoter       T7 promoter: promoter for bacteriophage T7 RNA polymerase
   7737..7892    +  CDS            lacZα (fragment): LacZα fragment of β-galactosidase; lacZ fragment
   7897..8325    +  rep_origin     f1 ori (sequence partly withheld): f1 bacteriophage origin of replication; arrow indicates direction of (+) strand synthesis
   8378..8482    +  promoter       AmpR promoter: bla
   8483..9343    +  CDS            AmpR: β-lactamase; bla; confers resistance to ampicillin, carbenicillin, and related antibiotics
   9514..10102   +  rep_origin     ori: high-copy-number ColE1/pMB1/pBR322/pUC origin of replication
  10285..10377   +  CDS            lacI (fragment): lac repressor; lacI; The lac repressor binds to the lac operator to inhibit transcription in E. coli. This inhibition can be relieved by adding lactose or isopropyl-β-D-thiogalactopyranoside (IPTG).
  10390..10411   +  protein_bind   CAP binding site: CAP binding activates transcription in the presence of cAMP. E. coli catabolite activator protein
  10426..10456   +  promoter       lac promoter: promoter for the E. coli lac operon
  10460..10482   +  protein_bind   lac operator (fragment): The lac repressor binds to the lac operator to inhibit transcription in E. coli. This inhibition can be relieved by adding lactose or isopropyl-β-D-thiogalactopyranoside (IPTG). lac repressor encoded by lacI
  10525..10543   +  promoter       T3 promoter: promoter for bacteriophage T3 RNA polymerase
  10571..10797   +  promoter       RSV promoter: Rous sarcoma virus enhancer/promoter
  10798..10978   +  LTR            5' LTR (truncated): truncated 5' long terminal repeat (LTR) from HIV-1
  11025..11150   +  misc_feature   HIV-1 Ψ: packaging signal of human immunodeficiency virus type 1
  11134..11497   +  CDS            HIV-1 gag (fragment): gag protein from human immunodeficiency virus 1; gag
  11643..11876   +  misc_feature   RRE: The Rev response element (RRE) of HIV-1 allows for Rev-dependent mRNA export from the nucleus to the cytoplasm.
  12253..99      +  CDS            Rev (fragment) (across the origin): human immunodeficiency virus 1 (HIV-1) Rev protein; rev; enhances nuclear export of unspliced and incompletely spliced viral mRNAs
>Addgene plasmid #158182 | p663-UBC-miniTurbo-V5-DSTYK _IDG-K | addgene full sequence | sequence record 314617 | Addgene NGS Result
CCACCTCCCAACCCCGAGGGGACCCGACAGGCCCGAAGGAATAGAAGAAGAAGGTGGAGAGAGAGACAGA
GACAGATCCATTCGATTAGTGAACGGATCTCGACGGTATCGGTTAACTTTTAAAAGAAAAGGGGGGATTG
GGGGGTACAGTGCAGGGGAAAGAATAGTAGACATAATAGCAACAGACATACAAACTAAAGAATTACAAAA
ACAAATTACAAAATTCAAAATTTTATCGTCCAGTGTGGTGGAATTCTGCAGATATCACAACTTTGTATAG
AAAAGTTGGCCTCCGCGCCGGGTTTTGGCGCCTCCCGCGGGCGCCCCCCTCCTCACGGCGAGCGCTGCCA
CGTCAGACGAAGGGCGCAGCGAGCGTCCTGATCCTTCCGCCCGGACGCTCAGGACAGCGGCCCGCTGCTC
ATAAGACTCGGCCTTAGAACCCCAGTATCAGCAGAAGGACATTTTAGGACGGGACTTGGGTGACTCTAGG
GCACTGGTTTTCTTTCCAGAGAGCGGAACAGGCGAGGAAAAGTAGTCCCTTCTCGGCGATTCTGCGGAGG
GATCTCCGTGGGGCGGTGAACGCCGATGATTATATAAGGACGCGCCGGGTGTGGCACAGCTAGTTCCGTC
GCAGCCGGGATTTGGGTCGCGGTTCTTGTTTGTGGATCGCTGTGATCGTCACTTGGTGAGTAGCGGGCTG
CTGGGCTGGCCGGGGCTTTCGTGGCCGCCGGGCCGCTCGGTGGGACGGAAGCGTGTGGAGAGACCGCCAA
GGGCTGTAGTCTGGGTCCGCGAGCAAGGTTGCCCTGAACTGGGGGTTGGGGGGAGCGCAGCAAAATGGCG
GCTGTTCCCGAGTCTTGAATGGAAGACGCTTGTGAGGCGGGCTGTGAGGTCGTTGAAACAAGGTGGGGGG
CATGGTGGGCGGCAAGAACCCAAGGTCTTGAGGCCTTCGCTAATGCGGGAAAGCTCTTATTCGGGTGAGA
TGGGCTGGGGCACCATCTGGGGACCCTGACGTGAAGTTTGTCACTGACTGGAGAACTCGGTTTGTCGTCT
GTTGCGGGGGCGGCAGTTATGGCGGTGCCGTTGGGCAGTGCACCCGTACCTTTGGGAGCGCGCGCCCTCG
TCGTGTCGTGACGTCACCCGTTCTGTTGGCTTATAATGCAGGGTGGGGCCACCTGCCGGTAGGTGTGCGG
TAGGCTTTTCTCCGTCGCAGGACGCAGGGTTCGGGCCTAGGGTAGGCTCTCCTGAATCGACAGGCGCCGG
ACCTCTGGTGAGGGGAGGGATAAGTGAGGCGTCAGTTTCTTTGGTCGGTTTTATGTACCTATCTTCTTAA
GTAGCTGAAGCTCCGGTTTTGAACTATGCGCTCGGGGTTGGCGAGTGTGTTTTGTGAAGTTTTTTAGGCA
CCTTTTGAAATGTAATCATTTGGGTCAATATGTAATTTTCAGTGTTAGACTAGTAAATTGTCCGCTAAAT
TCTGGCCGTTTTTGGCTTTTTTGTTAGACGGCCAACTTTTGTATACAAAGTGGGCCACCATGGGAATCCC
GCTGCTGAACGCTAAACAGATTCTGGGACAGCTGGACGGCGGGAGCGTGGCAGTCCTGCCTGTGGTCGAC
TCCACCAATCAGTACCTGCTGGATCGAATCGGCGAGCTGAAGAGTGGGGATGCTTGCATTGCAGAATATC
AGCAGGCAGGGAGAGGAAGCAGAGGGAGGAAATGGTTCTCTCCTTTTGGAGCTAACCTGTACCTGAGTAT
GTTTTGGCGCCTGAAGCGGGGACCAGCAGCAATCGGCCTGGGCCCGGTCATCGGAATTGTCATGGCAGAA
GCGCTGCGAAAGCTGGGAGCAGACAAGGTGCGAGTCAAATGGCCCAATGACCTGTATCTGCAGGATAGAA
AGCTGGCAGGCATCCTGGTGGAGCTGGCCGGAATAACAGGCGATGCTGCACAGATCGTCATTGGCGCCGG
GATTAACGTGGCTATGAGGCGCGTGGAGGAAAGCGTGGTCAATCAGGGCTGGATCACACTGCAGGAAGCA
GGGATTAACCTGGACAGGAATACTCTGGCCGCTATGCTGATCCGAGAGCTGCGGGCAGCCCTGGAACTGT
TCGAGCAGGAAGGCCTGGCTCCATATCTGTCACGGTGGGAGAAGCTGGATAACTTCATCAATAGACCCGT
GAAGCTGATCATTGGGGACAAAGAGATTTTCGGGATTAGCCGGGGGATTGATAAACAGGGAGCCCTGCTG
CTGGAACAGGACGGAGTTATCAAACCCTGGATGGGCGGAGAAATCAGTCTGCGGTCTGCCGAAAAGGCTA
GCGGCAAGCCCATCCCCAACCCCCTGCTGGGCCTGGACAGCACCACAAGTTTGTACAAAAAAGCAGGCTC
CACCATGGAGGGCGACGGGGTGCCATGGGGCAGCGAGCCCGTCTCGGGTCCCGGCCCCGGCGGCGGCGGA
ATGATCCGCGAGCTGTGCCGGGGCTTCGGCCGCTACCGCCGCTACCTGGGACGGCTGCGACAGAACCTGC
GCGAGACCCAGAAGTTCTTCCGCGACATCAAGTGCTCCCACAACCACACTTGTCTCTCCTCCCTCACGGG
CGGCGGCGGGGCCGAGCGCGGCCCTGCAGGCGATGTCGCCGAAACCGGGCTGCAGGCGGGCCAACTGAGC
TGCATTTCCTTCCCACCTAAGGAAGAGAAGTACCTCCAGCAGATTGTGGACTGCCTCCCTTGCATACTGA
TCCTCGGCCAGGATTGTAACGTCAAGTGCCAGCTGTTGAATCTGCTGTTGGGGGTGCAGGTGCTTCCCAC
CACCAAGCTGGGCAGTGAGGAGAGCTGTAAGCTTCGGCGCCTCCGCTTCACCTATGGGACTCAGACTCGG
GTCAGCCTGGCGCTCCCTGGACAGTATGAACTAGTGCACACGCTGGTTGCTCATCAGGGCAACTGGGAGA
CCATCCCTGAGGAGGATCTGGAGGTCCAAGAGAACAATGAGGATGCTGTTCATGTTTTAGCGGAACTGGA
GGTAACGATGCACCATGCTCTCTTACAGGAAGTGGACGTTGTGGTAGCACCATGCCAAGGCCTCCGGCCC
ACAGTGGATGTTCTGGGTGACTTGGTGAATGATTTCTTGCCTGTGATAACCTATGCACTCCACAAAGATG
AACTCTCTGAGAGGGATGAGCAAGAGCTTCAGGAAATCCGAAAGTATTTCTCCTTTCCTGTATTCTTTTT
CAAAGTGCCGAAACTGGGCTCGGAGATAATAGACTCCTCAACCAGGAGAATGGAGAGCGAAAGATCACCG
CTTTATCGCCAGCTAATTGACCTGGGCTATCTGAGCAGCAGTCACTGGAACTGTGGGGCTCCTGGCCAGG
ATACTAAAGCTCAGAGCATGTTGGTGGAACAGAGTGAAAAGCTGAGACACTTGAGCACATTTTCTCACCA
GGTGTTACAGACTCGCCTGGTGGATGCAGCCAAGGCCCTGAACCTGGTGCACTGCCACTGCCTTGACATC
TTTATTAACCAGGCATTTGACATGCAGCGGGACCTGCAGATCACTCCCAAACGTCTGGAATATACTCGAA
AAAAGGAGAATGAGTTGTATGAGTCATTGATGAATATTGCCAACCGAAAGCAGGAGGAAATGAAGGATAT
GATTGTTGAGACACTTAATACCATGAAGGAGGAACTTCTGGATGATGCTACTAACATGGAGTTTAAAGAC
GTCATTGTCCCTGAGAATGGAGAACCAGTAGGCACCAGAGAGATCAAATGCTGCATCCGACAGATCCAGG
AACTCATCATCTCCCGACTTAATCAGGCAGTGGCTAATAAGCTGATCAGCTCAGTGGATTACCTGAGGGA
AAGCTTCGTCGGAACCCTGGAACGATGTCTGCAGAGCCTGGAGAAGTCTCAGGATGTCTCAGTTCACATC
ACCAGTAATTATCTCAAACAGATCTTAAATGCTGCCTATCATGTTGAAGTCACGTTTCACTCAGGGTCGT
CAGTTACAAGGATGCTATGGGAGCAAATCAAACAGATCATCCAGCGCATCACATGGGTGAGCCCACCTGC
CATCACTCTGGAATGGAAGAGGAAGGTGGCCCAGGAAGCCATTGAGAGCCTCAGCGCCTCCAAATTGGCT
AAGAGCATTTGCAGCCAATTCCGGACTCGGCTCAATAGTTCCCACGAGGCTTTTGCAGCCTCCTTTCGGC
AGCTGGAAGCTGGCCACTCAGGCCGGTTAGAGAAAACGGAAGATCTATGGCTGAGGGTTCGGAAAGATCA
TGCTCCCCGCCTGGCCCGCCTTTCTCTGGAAAGCCGTTCTTTACAGGATGTCTTGCTTCATCGTAAACCT
AAACTGGGACAGGAACTGGGCCGGGGCCAGTATGGTGTGGTATACCTGTGTGACAACTGGGGAGGACACT
TCCCTTGTGCCCTCAAATCAGTTGTCCCTCCAGATGAGAAGCACTGGAATGATCTGGCTTTGGAATTTCA
CTATATGAGGTCTCTGCCGAAGCATGAGCGATTGGTGGATCTCCATGGTTCAGTCATTGACTACAACTAT
GGTGGTGGCTCCAGCATTGCTGTGCTCCTCATTATGGAGCGGCTACACCGGGATCTCTACACAGGGCTGA
AGGCTGGGCTGACCCTGGAGACACGTTTGCAGATAGCACTAGATGTGGTGGAGGGAATCCGCTTCCTGCA
CAGCCAGGGACTTGTCCATCGTGATATCAAACTGAAAAATGTGCTGCTGGATAAGCAGAACCGTGCCAAG
ATCACTGACTTAGGATTCTGCAAGCCAGAGGCCATGATGTCAGGCAGCATTGTGGGGACACCAATCCATA
TGGCCCCTGAACTTTTCACAGGGAAGTACGATAATTCCGTGGATGTCTACGCTTTTGGAATTCTTTTCTG
GTATATCTGCTCAGGCTCTGTCAAGCTCCCTGAGGCATTTGAGAGGTGTGCTAGCAAAGACCATCTCTGG
AACAATGTGCGGAGGGGGGCTCGCCCAGAACGTCTTCCTGTGTTTGATGAGGAGTGCTGGCAGTTGATGG
AAGCCTGTTGGGATGGCGACCCCTTGAAGAGGCCTCTCTTGGGCATTGTCCAGCCCATGCTCCAGGGCAT
CATGAATCGGCTCTGCAAGTCCAATTCTGAGCAGCCAAACAGAGGACTAGATGATTCTACTTAGGACCCA
GCTTTCTTGTACAAAGTGGTGATATCCAGCACAGTGGCGGCCGCTCGACAATCAACCTCTGGATTACAAA
ATTTGTGAAAGATTGACTGGTATTCTTAACTATGTTGCTCCTTTTACGCTATGTGGATACGCTGCTTTAA
TGCCTTTGTATCATGCTATTGCTTCCCGTATGGCTTTCATTTTCTCCTCCTTGTATAAATCCTGGTTGCT
GTCTCTTTATGAGGAGTTGTGGCCCGTTGTCAGGCAACGTGGCGTGGTGTGCACTGTGTTTGCTGACGCA
ACCCCCACTGGTTGGGGCATTGCCACCACCTGTCAGCTCCTTTCCGGGACTTTCGCTTTCCCCCTCCCTA
TTGCCACGGCGGAACTCATCGCCGCCTGCCTTGCCCGCTGCTGGACAGGGGCTCGGCTGTTGGGCACTGA
CAATTCCGTGGTGTTGTCGGGGAAGCTGACGTCCTTTCCATGGCTGCTCGCCTGTGTTGCCACCTGGATT
CTGCGCGGGACGTCCTTCTGCTACGTCCCTTCGGCCCTCAATCCAGCGGACCTTCCTTCCCGCGGCCTGC
TGCCGGCTCTGCGGCCTCTTCCGCGTCTTCGCCTTCGCCCTCAGACGAGTCGGATCTCCCTTTGGGCCGC
CTCCCCGCCTGGAATTCTACCGGGTAGGGGAGGCGCTTTTCCCAAGGCAGTCTGGAGCATGCGCTTTAGC
AGCCCCGCTGGGCACTTGGCGCTACACAAGTGGCCTCTGGCCTCGCACACATTCCACATCCACCGGTAGG
CGCCAACCGGCTCCGTTCTTTGGTGGCCCCTTCGCGCCACCTTCTACTCCTCCCCTAGTCAGGAAGTTCC
CCCCCGCCCCGCAGCTCGCGTCGTGCAGGACGTGACAAATGGAAGTAGCACGTCTCACTAGTCTCGTGCA
GATGGACAGCACCGCTGAGCAATGGAAGCGGGTAGGCCTTTGGGGCAGCGGCCAATAGCAGCTTTGCTCC
TTCGCTTTCTGGGCTCAGAGGCTGGGAAGGGGTGGGTCCGGGGGCGGGCTCAGGGGCGGGCTCAGGGGCG
GGGCGGGCGCCCGAAGGTCCTCCGGAGGCCCGGCATTCTGCACGCTTCAAAAGCGCACGTCTGCCGCGCT
GTTCTCCTCTTCCTCATCTCCGGGCCTTTCGACCTGCAGCCCAAGCTTACCATGACCGAGTACAAGCCCA
CGGTGCGCCTCGCCACCCGCGACGACGTCCCCAGGGCCGTACGCACCCTCGCCGCCGCGTTCGCCGACTA
CCCCGCCACGCGCCACACCGTCGATCCGGACCGCCACATCGAGCGGGTCACCGAGCTGCAAGAACTCTTC
CTCACGCGCGTCGGGCTCGACATCGGCAAGGTGTGGGTCGCGGACGACGGCGCCGCGGTGGCGGTCTGGA
CCACGCCGGAGAGCGTCGAAGCGGGGGCGGTGTTCGCCGAGATCGGCCCGCGCATGGCCGAGTTGAGCGG
TTCCCGGCTGGCCGCGCAGCAACAGATGGAAGGCCTCCTGGCGCCGCACCGGCCCAAGGAGCCCGCGTGG
TTCCTGGCCACCGTCGGCGTCTCGCCCGACCACCAGGGCAAGGGTCTGGGCAGCGCCGTCGTGCTCCCCG
GAGTGGAGGCGGCCGAGCGCGCCGGGGTGCCCGCCTTCCTGGAGACCTCCGCGCCCCGCAACCTCCCCTT
CTACGAGCGGCTCGGCTTCACCGTCACCGCCGACGTCGAGGTGCCCGAAGGACCGCGCACCTGGTGCATG
ACCCGCAAGCCCGGTGCCTGACGCCCGCCCCACGACCCGCAGCGCCCGACCGAAAGGAGCGCACGACCCC
ATGCATCTCGAGGGCCCGGTACCTTTAAGACCAATGACTTACAAGGCAGCTGTAGATCTTAGCCACTTTT
TAAAAGAAAAGGGGGGACTGGAAGGGCTAGCTCACTCCCAACGAAGACAAGATCTGCTTTTTGCTTGTAC
TGGGTCTCTCTGGTTAGACCAGATCTGAGCCTGGGAGCTCTCTGGCTAACTAGGGAACCCACTGCTTAAG
CCTCAATAAAGCTTGCCTTGAGTGCTTCAAGTAGTGTGTGCCCGTCTGTTGTGTGACTCTGGTAACTAGA
GATCCCTCAGACCCTTTTAGTCAGTGTGGAAAATCTCTAGCAGTAGTAGTTCATGTCATCTTATTATTCA
GTATTTATAACTTGCAAAGAAATGAATATCAGAGAGTGAGAGGAACTTGTTTATTGCAGCTTATAATGGT
TACAAATAAAGCAATAGCATCACAAATTTCACAAATAAAGCATTTTTTTCACTGCATTCTAGTTGTGGTT
TGTCCAAACTCATCAATGTATCTTATCATGTCTGGCTCTAGCTATCCCGCCCCTAACTCCGCCCATCCCG
CCCCTAACTCCGCCCAGTTCCGCCCATTCTCCGCCCCATGGCTGACTAATTTTTTTTATTTATGCAGAGG
CCGAGGCCGCCTCGGCCTCTGAGCTATTCCAGAAGTAGTGAGGAGGCTTTTTTGGAGGCCTAGGGACGTA
CCCAATTCGCCCTATAGTGAGTCGTATTACGCGCGCTCACTGGCCGTCGTTTTACAACGTCGTGACTGGG
AAAACCCTGGCGTTACCCAACTTAATCGCCTTGCAGCACATCCCCCTTTCGCCAGCTGGCGTAATAGCGA
AGAGGCCCGCACCGATCGCCCTTCCCAACAGTTGCGCAGCCTGAATGGCGAATGGG
[124 nt withheld, positions 7897-8020]
C
[91 nt withheld, positions 8022-8112]
A
[49 nt withheld, positions 8114-8162]
CCTTTGACGTTGGAGTCCACGTTCTTT
[37 nt withheld, positions 8190-8226]
ACCCTATCTCGGTCTATTCTTTTGATTTATAAGGGATTTTGCCGATTTCGGCCTATTGGTTAAAAAATGA
GCTGATTTAACAAAAATTTAACGCGAATTTTAACAAAATATTAACGCTTACAATTTAGGTGGCACTTTTC
GGGGAAATGTGCGCGGAACCCCTATTTGTTTATTTTTCTAAATACATTCAAATATGTATCCGCTCATGAG
ACAATAACCCTGATAAATGCTTCAATAATATTGAAAAAGGAAGAGTATGAGTATTCAACATTTCCGTGTC
GCCCTTATTCCCTTTTTTGCGGCATTTTGCCTTCCTGTTTTTGCTCACCCAGAAACGCTGGTGAAAGTAA
AAGATGCTGAAGATCAGTTGGGTGCACGAGTGGGTTACATCGAACTGGATCTCAACAGCGGTAAGATCCT
TGAGAGTTTTCGCCCCGAAGAACGTTTTCCAATGATGAGCACTTTTAAAGTTCTGCTATGTGGCGCGGTA
TTATCCCGTATTGACGCCGGGCAAGAGCAACTCGGTCGCCGCATACACTATTCTCAGAATGACTTGGTTG
AGTACTCACCAGTCACAGAAAAGCATCTTACGGATGGCATGACAGTAAGAGAATTATGCAGTGCTGCCAT
AACCATGAGTGATAACACTGCGGCCAACTTACTTCTGACAACGATCGGAGGACCGAAGGAGCTAACCGCT
TTTTTGCACAACATGGGGGATCATGTAACTCGCCTTGATCGTTGGGAACCGGAGCTGAATGAAGCCATAC
CAAACGACGAGCGTGACACCACGATGCCTGTAGCAATGGCAACAACGTTGCGCAAACTATTAACTGGCGA
ACTACTTACTCTAGCTTCCCGGCAACAATTAATAGACTGGATGGAGGCGGATAAAGTTGCAGGACCACTT
CTGCGCTCGGCCCTTCCGGCTGGCTGGTTTATTGCTGATAAATCTGGAGCCGGTGAGCGTGGGTCTCGCG
GTATCATTGCAGCACTGGGGCCAGATGGTAAGCCCTCCCGTATCGTAGTTATCTACACGACGGGGAGTCA
GGCAACTATGGATGAACGAAATAGACAGATCGCTGAGATAGGTGCCTCACTGATTAAGCATTGGTAACTG
TCAGACCAAGTTTACTCATATATACTTTAGATTGATTTAAAACTTCATTTTTAATTTAAAAGGATCTAGG
TGAAGATCCTTTTTGATAATCTCATGACCAAAATCCCTTAACGTGAGTTTTCGTTCCACTGAGCGTCAGA
CCCCGTAGAAAAGATCAAAGGATCTTCTTGAGATCCTTTTTTTCTGCGCGTAATCTGCTGCTTGCAAACA
AAAAAACCACCGCTACCAGCGGTGGTTTGTTTGCCGGATCAAGAGCTACCAACTCTTTTTCCGAAGGTAA
CTGGCTTCAGCAGAGCGCAGATACCAAATACTGTTCTTCTAGTGTAGCCGTAGTTAGGCCACCACTTCAA
GAACTCTGTAGCACCGCCTACATACCTCGCTCTGCTAATCCTGTTACCAGTGGCTGCTGCCAGTGGCGAT
AAGTCGTGTCTTACCGGGTTGGACTCAAGACGATAGTTACCGGATAAGGCGCAGCGGTCGGGCTGAACGG
GGGGTTCGTGCACACAGCCCAGCTTGGAGCGAACGACCTACACCGAACTGAGATACCTACAGCGTGAGCT
ATGAGAAAGCGCCACGCTTCCCGAAGGGAGAAAGGCGGACAGGTATCCGGTAAGCGGCAGGGTCGGAACA
GGAGAGCGCACGAGGGAGCTTCCAGGGGGAAACGCCTGGTATCTTTATAGTCCTGTCGGGTTTCGCCACC
TCTGACTTGAGCGTCGATTTTTGTGATGCTCGTCAGGGGGGCGGAGCCTATGGAAAAACGCCAGCAACGC
GGCCTTTTTACGGTTCCTGGCCTTTTGCTGGCCTTTTGCTCACATGTTCTTTCCTGCGTTATCCCCTGAT
TCTGTGGATAACCGTATTACCGCCTTTGAGTGAGCTGATACCGCTCGCCGCAGCCGAACGACCGAGCGCA
GCGAGTCAGTGAGCGAGGAAGCGGAAGAGCGCCCAATACGCAAACCGCCTCTCCCCGCGCGTTGGCCGAT
TCATTAATGCAGCTGGCACGACAGGTTTCCCGACTGGAAAGCGGGCAGTGAGCGCAACGCAATTAATGTG
AGTTAGCTCACTCATTAGGCACCCCAGGCTTTACACTTTATGCTTCCGGCTCGTATGTTGTGTGGAATTG
TGAGCGGATAACAATTTCACACAGGAAACAGCTATGACCATGATTACGCCAAGCGCGCAATTAACCCTCA
CTAAAGGGAACAAAAGCTGGAGCTGCAAGCTTAATGTAGTCTTATGCAATACTCTTGTAGTCTTGCAACA
TGGTAACGATGAGTTAGCAACATGCCTTACAAGGAGAGAAAAAGCACCGTGCATGCCGATTGGTGGAAGT
AAGGTGGTACGATCGTGCCTTATTAGGAAGGCAACAGACGGGTCTGACATGGATTGGACGAACCACTGAA
TTGCCGCATTGCAGAGATATTGTATTTAAGTGCCTAGCTCGATACATAAACGGGTCTCTCTGGTTAGACC
AGATCTGAGCCTGGGAGCTCTCTGGCTAACTAGGGAACCCACTGCTTAAGCCTCAATAAAGCTTGCCTTG
AGTGCTTCAAGTAGTGTGTGCCCGTCTGTTGTGTGACTCTGGTAACTAGAGATCCCTCAGACCCTTTTAG
TCAGTGTGGAAAATCTCTAGCAGTGGCGCCCGAACAGGGACTTGAAAGCGAAAGGGAAACCAGAGGAGCT
CTCTCGACGCAGGACTCGGCTTGCTGAAGCGCGCACGGCAAGAGGCGAGGGGCGGCGACTGGTGAGTACG
CCAAAAATTTTGACTAGCGGAGGCTAGAAGGAGAGAGATGGGTGCGAGAGCGTCAGTATTAAGCGGGGGA
GAATTAGATCGCGATGGGAAAAAATTCGGTTAAGGCCAGGGGGAAAGAAAAAATATAAATTAAAACATAT
AGTATGGGCAAGCAGGGAGCTAGAACGATTCGCAGTTAATCCTGGCCTGTTAGAAACATCAGAAGGCTGT
AGACAAATACTGGGACAGCTACAACCATCCCTTCAGACAGGATCAGAAGAACTTAGATCATTATATAATA
CAGTAGCAACCCTCTATTGTGTGCATCAAAGGATAGAGATAAAAGACACCAAGGAAGCTTTAGACAAGAT
AGAGGAAGAGCAAAACAAAAGTAAGACCACCGCACAGCAAGCGGCCGCTGATCTTCAGACCTGGAGGAGG
AGATATGAGGGACAATTGGAGAAGTGAATTATATAAATATAAAGTAGTAAAAATTGAACCATTAGGAGTA
GCACCCACCAAGGCAAAGAGAAGAGTGGTGCAGAGAGAAAAAAGAGCAGTGGGAATAGGAGCTTTGTTCC
TTGGGTTCTTGGGAGCAGCAGGAAGCACTATGGGCGCAGCGTCAATGACGCTGACGGTACAGGCCAGACA
ATTATTGTCTGGTATAGTGCAGCAGCAGAACAATTTGCTGAGGGCTATTGAGGCGCAACAGCATCTGTTG
CAACTCACAGTCTGGGGCATCAAGCAGCTCCAGGCAAGAATCCTGGCTGTGGAAAGATACCTAAAGGATC
AACAGCTCCTGGGGATTTGGGGTTGCTCTGGAAAACTCATTTGCACCACTGCTGTGCCTTGGAATGCTAG
TTGGAGTAATAAATCTCTGGAACAGATTTGGAATCACACGACCTGGATGGAGTGGGACAGAGAAATTAAC
AATTACACAAGCTTAATACACTCCTTAATTGAAGAATCGCAAAACCAGCAAGAAAAGAATGAACAAGAAT
TATTGGAATTAGATAAATGGGCAAGTTTGTGGAATTGGTTTAACATAACAAATTGGCTGTGGTATATAAA
ATTATTCATAATGATAGTAGGAGGCTTGGTAGGTTTAAGAATAGTTTTTGCTGTACTTTCTATAGTGAAT
AGAGTTAGGCAGGGATATTCACCATTATCGTTTCAGAC
