>Addgene plasmid #158182 | p663-UBC-miniTurbo-V5-DSTYK _IDG-K | depositor partial sequence | sequence record 305581 | MiniTurbo region sequencing result
AGTTTTTTAGGCACCTTTTGAAATGTAATCATTTGGGTCAATATGTAATTTTCAGTGTTAGACTAGTAAA
TTGTCCGCTAAATTCTGGCCGTTTTTGGCTTTTTTGTTAGACGGCCAACTTTTGTATACAAAGTGGGCCA
CCATGGGAATCCCGCTGCTGAACGCTAAACAGATTCTGGGACAGCTGGACGGCGGGAGCGTGGCAGTCCT
GCCTGTGGTCGACTCCACCAATCAGTACCTGCTGGATCGAATCGGCGAGCTGAAGAGTGGGGATGCTTGC
ATTGCAGAATATCAGCAGGCAGGGAGAGGAAGCAGAGGGAGGAAATGGTTCTCTCCTTTTGGAGCTAACC
TGTACCTGAGTATGTTTTGGCGCCTGAAGCGGGGACCAGCAGCAATCGGCCTGGGCCCGGTCATCGGAAT
TGTCATGGCAGAAGCGCTGCGAAAGCTGGGAGCAGACAAGGTGCGAGTCAAATGGCCCAATGACCTGTAT
CTGCAGGATAGAAAGCTGGCAGGCATCCTGGTGGAGCTGGCCGGAATAACAGGCGATGCTGCACAGATCG
TCATTGGCGCCGGGATTAACGTGGCTATGAGGCGCGTGGAGGAAAGCGTGGTCAATCAGGGCTGGATCAC
ACTGCAGGAAGCAGGGATTAACCTGGACAGGAATACTCTGGCCGCTATGCTGATCCGAGAGCTGCGGGCA
GCCCTGGAACTGTTCGAGCAGGAAGGCCTGGCTCCATATCTGTCACGGTGGGAGAAGCTGGATAACTTCA
TCAATAGACCCGTGAAGCTGATCATTGGGGACAAAGAGATTTTCGGGATTAGCCGGGGGATTGATAAACA
GGGAGCCCTGCTGCTGGAACAGGACGGAGTTATCAAACCCTGGNTGGGCGGAGAAATCAGTCTGCGGTCT
GCCGAAAAGGCTAGCGGCAA
