>Addgene plasmid #158182 | p663-UBC-miniTurbo-V5-DSTYK _IDG-K | depositor partial sequence | sequence record 305582 | DSTYK region sequencing result
TGATAAACAGGGAGCCCTGCTGCTGGAACAGGACGGAGTTATCAAACCCTGGATGGGCGGAGAAATCAGT
CTGCGGTCTGCCGAAAAGGCTAGCGGCAAGCCCATCCCCAACCCCCTGCTGGGCCTGGACAGCACCACAA
GTTTGTACAAAAAAGCAGGCTCCACCATGGAGGGCGACGGGGTGCCATGGGGCAGCGAGCCCGTCTCGGG
TCCCGGCCCCGGCGGCGGCGGAATGATCCGCGAGCTGTGCCGGGGCTTCGGCCGCTACCGCCGCTACCTG
GGACGGCTGCGACAGAACCTGCGCGAGACCCAGAAGTTCTTCCGCGACATCAAGTGCTCCCACAACCACA
CTTGTCTCTCCTCCCTCACGGGCGGCGGCGGGGCCGAGCGCGGCCCTGCAGGCGATGTCGCCGAAACCGG
GCTGCAGGCGGGCCAACTGAGCTGCATTTCCTTCCCACCTAAGGAAGAGAAGTACCTCCAGCAGATTGTG
GACTGCCTCCCTTGCATACTGATCCTCGGCCAGGATTGTAACGTCAAGTGCCAGCTGTTGAATCTGCTGT
TGGGGGTGCAGGTGCTTCCCACCACCAAGCTGGGCAGTGAGGAGAGCTGTAAGCTTCGGCGCCTCCGCTT
CACCTATGGGACTCAGACTCGGGTCAGCCTGGCGCTCCCTGGACAGTATGAACTAGTGCACACGCTGGTT
GCTCATCAGGGCAACTGGGAGACCATCCCTGAGGAGGATCTGGAGGTCCAAGAGAACAATGAGGATGCTG
TTCATGTTTTAGCGGAACTGGAGGTAACGATGCACCATGCTCTCTTACAGGAAGTGGACGTTGTGGTAGC
ACCATGCCAAGGCCTCCGGCCCACAGTGGNNGTTCTGGGTGACTTGGNGAATGATTCTTGCCTGTGATNA
NCCTATGCACTCCACAAAGATGAACTCTCTGA
